>Addgene plasmid #71393 | pFUGW-FerH-ffLuc2-eGFP | depositor full sequence | sequence record 132232 | pFUGW-FerH-ffLuc2-eGFP sequence 9744 bps
GTCGACGGATCGGGAGATCTCCCGATCCCCTATGGTGCACTCTCAGTACAATCTGCTCTGATGCCGCATA
GTTAAGCCAGTATCTGCTCCCTGCTTGTGTGTTGGAGGTCGCTGAGTAGTGCGCGAGCAAAATTTAAGCT
ACAACAAGGCAAGGCTTGACCGACAATTGCATGAAGAATCTGCTTAGGGTTAGGCGTTTTGCGCTGCTTC
GCGATGTACGGGCCAGATATACGCGTTGACATTGATTATTGACTAGTTATTAATAGTAATCAATTACGGG
GTCATTAGTTCATAGCCCATATATGGAGTTCCGCGTTACATAACTTACGGTAAATGGCCCGCCTGGCTGA
CCGCCCAACGACCCCCGCCCATTGACGTCAATAATGACGTATGTTCCCATAGTAACGCCAATAGGGACTT
TCCATTGACGTCAATGGGTGGAGTATTTACGGTAAACTGCCCACTTGGCAGTACATCAAGTGTATCATAT
GCCAAGTACGCCCCCTATTGACGTCAATGACGGTAAATGGCCCGCCTGGCATTATGCCCAGTACATGACC
TTATGGGACTTTCCTACTTGGCAGTACATCTACGTATTAGTCATCGCTATTACCATGGTGATGCGGTTTT
GGCAGTACATCAATGGGCGTGGATAGCGGTTTGACTCACGGGGATTTCCAAGTCTCCACCCCATTGACGT
CAATGGGAGTTTGTTTTGGCACCAAAATCAACGGGACTTTCCAAAATGTCGTAACAACTCCGCCCCATTG
ACGCAAATGGGCGGTAGGCGTGTACGGTGGGAGGTCTATATAAGCAGCGCGTTTTGCCTGTACTGGGTCT
CTCTGGTTAGACCAGATCTGAGCCTGGGAGCTCTCTGGCTAACTAGGGAACCCACTGCTTAAGCCTCAAT
AAAGCTTGCCTTGAGTGCTTCAAGTAGTGTGTGCCCGTCTGTTGTGTGACTCTGGTAACTAGAGATCCCT
CAGACCCTTTTAGTCAGTGTGGAAAATCTCTAGCAGTGGCGCCCGAACAGGGACTTGAAAGCGAAAGGGA
AACCAGAGGAGCTCTCTCGACGCAGGACTCGGCTTGCTGAAGCGCGCACGGCAAGAGGCGAGGGGCGGCG
ACTGGTGAGTACGCCAAAAATTTTGACTAGCGGAGGCTAGAAGGAGAGAGATGGGTGCGAGAGCGTCAGT
ATTAAGCGGGGGAGAATTAGATCGCGATGGGAAAAAATTCGGTTAAGGCCAGGGGGAAAGAAAAAATATA
AATTAAAACATATAGTATGGGCAAGCAGGGAGCTAGAACGATTCGCAGTTAATCCTGGCCTGTTAGAAAC
ATCAGAAGGCTGTAGACAAATACTGGGACAGCTACAACCATCCCTTCAGACAGGATCAGAAGAACTTAGA
TCATTATATAATACAGTAGCAACCCTCTATTGTGTGCATCAAAGGATAGAGATAAAAGACACCAAGGAAG
CTTTAGACAAGATAGAGGAAGAGCAAAACAAAAGTAAGACCACCGCACAGCAAGCGGCCGGCCGCGCTGA
TCTTCAGACCTGGAGGAGGAGATATGAGGGACAATTGGAGAAGTGAATTATATAAATATAAAGTAGTAAA
AATTGAACCATTAGGAGTAGCACCCACCAAGGCAAAGAGAAGAGTGGTGCAGAGAGAAAAAAGAGCAGTG
GGAATAGGAGCTTTGTTCCTTGGGTTCTTGGGAGCAGCAGGAAGCACTATGGGCGCAGCGTCAATGACGC
TGACGGTACAGGCCAGACAATTATTGTCTGGTATAGTGCAGCAGCAGAACAATTTGCTGAGGGCTATTGA
GGCGCAACAGCATCTGTTGCAACTCACAGTCTGGGGCATCAAGCAGCTCCAGGCAAGAATCCTGGCTGTG
GAAAGATACCTAAAGGATCAACAGCTCCTGGGGATTTGGGGTTGCTCTGGAAAACTCATTTGCACCACTG
CTGTGCCTTGGAATGCTAGTTGGAGTAATAAATCTCTGGAACAGATTTGGAATCACACGACCTGGATGGA
GTGGGACAGAGAAATTAACAATTACACAAGCTTAATACACTCCTTAATTGAAGAATCGCAAAACCAGCAA
GAAAAGAATGAACAAGAATTATTGGAATTAGATAAATGGGCAAGTTTGTGGAATTGGTTTAACATAACAA
ATTGGCTGTGGTATATAAAATTATTCATAATGATAGTAGGAGGCTTGGTAGGTTTAAGAATAGTTTTTGC
TGTACTTTCTATAGTGAATAGAGTTAGGCAGGGATATTCACCATTATCGTTTCAGACCCACCTCCCAACC
CCGAGGGGACCCGACAGGCCCGAAGGAATAGAAGAAGAAGGTGGAGAGAGAGACAGAGACAGATCCATTC
GATTAGTGAACGGATCGGCACTGCGTGCGCCAATTCTGCAGACAAATGGCAGTATTCATCCACAATTTTA
AAAGAAAAGGGGGGATTGGGGGGTACAGTGCAGGGGAAAGAATAGTAGACATAATAGCAACAGACATACA
AACTAAAGAATTACAAAAACAAATTACAAAAATTCAAAATTTTCGGGTTTATTACAGGGACAGCAGAGAT
CCAGTTTGGTTAGTACCGGGCCCGCTCTAGATTGAATTCAAGGGATCATCACAACTTTGTATAGAAAAGT
TGGCGGCCTGAAATAACCTCTGAAAGAGGAACTTGGTTAGGTACCTTCTGAGGCTGAAAGAACCAGCTGT
GGAATGTGTGTCAGTTAGGGTGTGGAAAGTCCCCAGGCTCCCCAGCAGGCAGAAGTATGCAAAGCATGCA
TCTCAATTAGTCAGCAACCAGGTGTGGAAAGTCCCCAGGCTCCCCAGCAGGCAGAAGTATGCAAAGCATG
CATCTCAATTAGTCAGCAACCATAGTCCCACTAGTTCCGCCAGAGCGCGCGAGGGCCTCCAGCGGCCGCC
CCTCCCCCACAGCAGGGGCGGGGTCCCGCGCCCACCGGAAGGAGCGGGCTCGGGGCGGGCGGCGCTGATT
GGCCGGGGCGGGCCTGACGCCGACGCGGCTATAAGAGACCACAAGCGACCCGCAGGGCCAGACGTTCTTC
GCCGAAGCTTGCCGTCAGAACGCAGGTGAGGGGCGGGTGTGGCTTCCGCGGGCCGCCGAGCTGGAGGTCC
TGCTCCGAGCGGGCCGGGCCCCGCTGTCGTCGGCGGGGATTAGCTGCGAGCATTCCCGCTTCGAGTTGCG
GGCGGCGCGGGAGGCAGAGTGCGAGGCCTAGCGGCAACCCCGTAGCCTCGCCTCGTGTCCGGCTTGAGGC
CTAGCGTGGTGTCCGCGCCGCCGCCGCGTGCTACTCCGGCCGCACTCTGGTCTTTTTTTTTTTTGTTGTT
GTTGCCCTGCTGCCTTCGATTGCCGTTCAGCAATAGGGGCTAACAAAGGGAGGGTGCGGGGCTTGCTCGC
CCGGAGCCCGGAGAGGTCATGGTTGGGGAGGAATGGAGGGACAGGAGTGGCGGCTGGGGCCCGCCCGCCT
TCGGAGCACATGTCCGACGCCACCTGGATGGGGCGAGGCCTGGGGTTTTTCCCGAAGCAACCAGGCTGGG
GTTAGCGTGCCGAGGCCATGTGGCCCCAGCACCCGGCACGATCTGGCTTGGCGGCGCCGCGTTGCCCTGC
CTCCCTAACTAGGGTGAGGCCATCCCGTCCGGCACCAGTTGCGTGCGTGGAAAGATGGCCGCTCCCGGGC
CCTGTTGCAAGGAGCTCAAAATGGAGGACGCGGCAGCCCGGTGGAGCGGGCGGGTGAGTCACCCACACAA
AGGAAGAGGGCCTGGTCCCTCACCGGCTGCTGCTTCCTGTGACCCCGTGGTCCTATCGGCCGCAATAGTC
ACCTCGGGCTTTTGAGCACGGCTAGTCGCGGCGGGGGGAGGGGATGTAATGGCGTTGGAGTTTGTTCACA
TTTGGTGGGTGGAGACTAGTCAGGCCAGCCTGGCGCTGGAAGTCATTTTTGGAATTTGTCCCCTTGAGTT
TTGAGCGGAGCTAATTCTCGGGCTTCTTAGCGGTTCAAAGGTATCTTTTAAACCCTTTTTTAGGTGTTGT
GAAAACCACCGCTAATTCAAAGCAACAACTTTGTACAAAAAAGTTGGCACCATGGAAGATGCCAAAAACA
TTAAGAAGGGCCCAGCGCCATTCTACCCACTCGAAGACGGGACCGCCGGCGAGCAGCTGCACAAAGCCAT
GAAGCGCTACGCCCTGGTGCCCGGCACCATCGCCTTTACCGACGCACATATCGAGGTGGACATTACCTAC
GCCGAGTACTTCGAGATGAGCGTTCGGCTGGCAGAAGCTATGAAGCGCTATGGGCTGAATACAAACCATC
GGATCGTGGTGTGCAGCGAGAATAGCTTGCAGTTCTTCATGCCCGTGTTGGGTGCCCTGTTCATCGGTGT
GGCTGTGGCCCCAGCTAACGACATCTACAACGAGCGCGAGCTGCTGAACAGCATGGGCATCAGCCAGCCC
ACCGTCGTATTCGTGAGCAAGAAAGGGCTGCAAAAGATCCTCAACGTGCAAAAGAAGCTACCGATCATAC
AAAAGATCATCATCATGGATAGCAAGACCGACTACCAGGGCTTCCAAAGCATGTACACCTTCGTGACTTC
CCATTTGCCACCCGGCTTCAACGAGTACGACTTCGTGCCCGAGAGCTTCGACCGGGACAAAACCATCGCC
CTGATCATGAACAGTAGTGGCAGTACCGGATTGCCCAAGGGCGTAGCCCTACCGCACCGCACCGCTTGTG
TCCGATTCAGTCATGCCCGCGACCCCATCTTCGGCAACCAGATCATCCCCGACACCGCTATCCTCAGCGT
GGTGCCATTTCACCACGGCTTCGGCATGTTCACCACGCTGGGCTACTTGATCTGCGGCTTTCGGGTCGTG
CTCATGTACCGCTTCGAGGAGGAGCTATTCTTGCGCAGCTTGCAAGACTATAAGATTCAATCTGCCCTGC
TGGTGCCCACACTATTTAGCTTCTTCGCTAAGAGCACTCTCATCGACAAGTACGACCTAAGCAACTTGCA
CGAGATCGCCAGCGGCGGGGCGCCGCTCAGCAAGGAGGTAGGTGAGGCCGTGGCCAAACGCTTCCACCTA
CCAGGCATCCGCCAGGGCTACGGCCTGACAGAAACAACCAGCGCCATTCTGATCACCCCCGAAGGGGACG
ACAAGCCTGGCGCAGTAGGCAAGGTGGTGCCCTTCTTCGAGGCTAAGGTGGTGGACTTGGACACCGGTAA
GACACTGGGTGTGAACCAGCGCGGCGAGCTGTGCGTCCGTGGCCCCATGATCATGAGCGGCTACGTTAAC
AACCCCGAGGCTACAAACGCTCTCATCGACAAGGACGGCTGGCTGCACAGCGGCGACATCGCCTACTGGG
ACGAGGACGAGCACTTCTTCATCGTGGACCGGCTGAAGAGCCTGATCAAATACAAGGGCTACCAGGTAGC
CCCAGCCGAACTGGAGAGCATCCTGCTGCAACACCCCAACATCTTCGACGCCGGGGTCGCCGGCCTGCCC
GACGACGATGCCGGCGAGCTGCCCGCCGCAGTCGTCGTGCTGGAACACGGTAAAACCATGACCGAGAAGG
AGATCGTGGACTATGTGGCCAGCCAGGTTACAACCGCCAAGAAGCTGCGCGGTGGTGTTGTGTTCGTGGA
CGAGGTGCCTAAAGGACTGACCGGCAAGTTGGACGCCCGCAAGATCCGCGAGATTCTCATTAAGGCCAAG
AAGGGCGGCAAGATCGCCGTGCGGGATCCACCGGTCGCCACCATGGTGAGCAAGGGCGAGGAGCTGTTCA
CCGGGGTGGTGCCCATCCTGGTCGAGCTGGACGGCGACGTAAACGGCCACAAGTTCAGCGTGTCCGGCGA
GGGCGAGGGCGATGCCACCTACGGCAAGCTGACCCTGAAGTTCATCTGCACCACCGGCAAGCTGCCCGTG
CCCTGGCCCACCCTCGTGACCACCCTGACCTACGGCGTGCAGTGCTTCAGCCGCTACCCCGACCACATGA
AGCAGCACGACTTCTTCAAGTCCGCCATGCCCGAAGGCTACGTCCAGGAGCGCACCATCTTCTTCAAGGA
CGACGGCAACTACAAGACCCGCGCCGAGGTGAAGTTCGAGGGCGACACCCTGGTGAACCGCATCGAGCTG
AAGGGCATCGACTTCAAGGAGGACGGCAACATCCTGGGGCACAAGCTGGAGTACAACTACAACAGCCACA
ACGTCTATATCATGGCCGACAAGCAGAAGAACGGCATCAAGGTGAACTTCAAGATCCGCCACAACATCGA
GGACGGCAGCGTGCAGCTCGCCGACCACTACCAGCAGAACACCCCCATCGGCGACGGCCCCGTGCTGCTG
CCCGACAACCACTACCTGAGCACCCAGTCCGCCCTGAGCAAAGACCCCAACGAGAAGCGCGATCACATGG
TCCTGCTGGAGTTCGTGACCGCCGCCGGGATCACTCTCGGCATGGACGAGCTGTACAAGTAGTAACCAAC
TTTCTTGTACAAAGTTGTGATGATCCAATCTCGAGGTCGACGGTATCGATAAGCTCGCTTCACGAGATCA
TGTTTAAGGGTTCCGGTTCCACTAGGTACAATTCGATATCAAGCTTATCGATAATCAACCTCTGGATTAC
AAAATTTGTGAAAGATTGACTGGTATTCTTAACTATGTTGCTCCTTTTACGCTATGTGGATACGCTGCTT
TAATGCCTTTGTATCATGCTATTGCTTCCCGTATGGCTTTCATTTTCTCCTCCTTGTATAAATCCTGGTT
GCTGTCTCTTTATGAGGAGTTGTGGCCCGTTGTCAGGCAACGTGGCGTGGTGTGCACTGTGTTTGCTGAC
GCAACCCCCACTGGTTGGGGCATTGCCACCACCTGTCAGCTCCTTTCCGGGACTTTCGCTTTCCCCCTCC
CTATTGCCACGGCGGAACTCATCGCCGCCTGCCTTGCCCGCTGCTGGACAGGGGCTCGGCTGTTGGGCAC
TGACAATTCCGTGGTGTTGTCGGGGAAATCATCGTCCTTTCCTTGGCTGCTCGCCTGTGTTGCCACCTGG
ATTCTGCGCGGGACGTCCTTCTGCTACGTCCCTTCGGCCCTCAATCCAGCGGACCTTCCTTCCCGCGGCC
TGCTGCCGGCTCTGCGGCCTCTTCCGCGTCTTCGCCTTCGCCCTCAGACGAGTCGGATCTCCCTTTGGGC
CGCCTCCCCGCATCGATACCGTCGACCTCGATCGAGACCTAGAAAAACATGGAGCAATCACAAGTAGCAA
TACAGCAGCTACCAATGCTGATTGTGCCTGGCTAGAAGCACAAGAGGAGGAGGAGGTGGGTTTTCCAGTC
ACACCTCAGGTACCTTTAAGACCAATGACTTACAAGGCAGCTGTAGATCTTAGCCACTTTTTAAAAGAAA
AGGGGGGACTGGAAGGGCTAATTCACTCCCAACGAAGACAAGATATCCTTGATCTGTGGATCTACCACAC
ACAAGGCTACTTCCCTGATTGGCAGAACTACACACCAGGGCCAGGGATCAGATATCCACTGACCTTTGGA
TGGTGCTACAAGCTAGTACCAGTTGAGCAAGAGAAGGTAGAAGAAGCCAATGAAGGAGAGAACACCCGCT
TGTTACACCCTGTGAGCCTGCATGGGATGGATGACCCGGAGAGAGAAGTATTAGAGTGGAGGTTTGACAG
CCGCCTAGCATTTCATCACATGGCCCGAGAGCTGCATCCGGACTGTACTGGGTCTCTCTGGTTAGACCAG
ATCTGAGCCTGGGAGCTCTCTGGCTAACTAGGGAACCCACTGCTTAAGCCTCAATAAAGCTTGCCTTGAG
TGCTTCAAGTAGTGTGTGCCCGTCTGTTGTGTGACTCTGGTAACTAGAGATCCCTCAGACCCTTTTAGTC
AGTGTGGAAAATCTCTAGCAGCATGTGAGCAAAAGGCCAGCAAAAGGCCAGGAACCGTAAAAAGGCCGCG
TTGCTGGCGTTTTTCCATAGGCTCCGCCCCCCTGACGAGCATCACAAAAATCGACGCTCAAGTCAGAGGT
GGCGAAACCCGACAGGACTATAAAGATACCAGGCGTTTCCCCCTGGAAGCTCCCTCGTGCGCTCTCCTGT
TCCGACCCTGCCGCTTACCGGATACCTGTCCGCCTTTCTCCCTTCGGGAAGCGTGGCGCTTTCTCATAGC
TCACGCTGTAGGTATCTCAGTTCGGTGTAGGTCGTTCGCTCCAAGCTGGGCTGTGTGCACGAACCCCCCG
TTCAGCCCGACCGCTGCGCCTTATCCGGTAACTATCGTCTTGAGTCCAACCCGGTAAGACACGACTTATC
GCCACTGGCAGCAGCCACTGGTAACAGGATTAGCAGAGCGAGGTATGTAGGCGGTGCTACAGAGTTCTTG
AAGTGGTGGCCTAACTACGGCTACACTAGAAGAACAGTATTTGGTATCTGCGCTCTGCTGAAGCCAGTTA
CCTTCGGAAAAAGAGTTGGTAGCTCTTGATCCGGCAAACAAACCACCGCTGGTAGCGGTGGTTTTTTTGT
TTGCAAGCAGCAGATTACGCGCAGAAAAAAAGGATCTCAAGAAGATCCTTTGATCTTTTCTACGGGGTCT
GACGCTCAGTGGAACGAAAACTCACGTTAAGGGATTTTGGTCATGAGATTATCAAAAAGGATCTTCACCT
AGATCCTTTTAAATTAAAAATGAAGTTTTAAATCAATCTAAAGTATATATGAGTAAACTTGGTCTGACAG
TTACCAATGCTTAATCAGTGAGGCACCTATCTCAGCGATCTGTCTATTTCGTTCATCCATAGTTGCCTGA
CTCCCCGTCGTGTAGATAACTACGATACGGGAGGGCTTACCATCTGGCCCCAGTGCTGCAATGATACCGC
GAGACCCACGCTCACCGGCTCCAGATTTATCAGCAATAAACCAGCCAGCCGGAAGGGCCGAGCGCAGAAG
TGGTCCTGCAACTTTATCCGCCTCCATCCAGTCTATTAATTGTTGCCGGGAAGCTAGAGTAAGTAGTTCG
CCAGTTAATAGTTTGCGCAACGTTGTTGCCATTGCTACAGGCATCGTGGTGTCACGCTCGTCGTTTGGTA
TGGCTTCATTCAGCTCCGGTTCCCAACGATCAAGGCGAGTTACATGATCCCCCATGTTGTGCAAAAAAGC
GGTTAGCTCCTTCGGTCCTCCGATCGTTGTCAGAAGTAAGTTGGCCGCAGTGTTATCACTCATGGTTATG
GCAGCACTGCATAATTCTCTTACTGTCATGCCATCCGTAAGATGCTTTTCTGTGACTGGTGAGTACTCAA
CCAAGTCATTCTGAGAATAGTGTATGCGGCGACCGAGTTGCTCTTGCCCGGCGTCAATACGGGATAATAC
CGCGCCACATAGCAGAACTTTAAAAGTGCTCATCATTGGAAAACGTTCTTCGGGGCGAAAACTCTCAAGG
ATCTTACCGCTGTTGAGATCCAGTTCGATGTAACCCACTCGTGCACCCAACTGATCTTCAGCATCTTTTA
CTTTCACCAGCGTTTCTGGGTGAGCAAAAACAGGAAGGCAAAATGCCGCAAAAAAGGGAATAAGGGCGAC
ACGGAAATGTTGAATACTCATACTCTTCCTTTTTCAATATTATTGAAGCATTTATCAGGGTTATTGTCTC
ATGAGCGGATACATATTTGAATGTATTTAGAAAAATAAACAAATAGGGGTTCCGCGCACATTTCCCCGAA
AAGTGCCACCTGAC
Features (pLannotate 1.2.2; 25 found; start..end, strand, type, name):
     31..83      -  misc_feature   bom (fragment): basis of mobility region from pBR322
    238..617     +  enhancer       CMV enhancer: human cytomegalovirus immediate early enhancer
    618..817     +  promoter       CMV promoter: human cytomegalovirus (CMV) immediate early promoter
    835..1015    +  LTR            5' LTR (truncated): truncated 5' long terminal repeat (LTR) from HIV-1
   1062..1187    +  misc_feature   HIV-1 Ψ: packaging signal of human immunodeficiency virus type 1
   1171..1509    +  CDS            HIV-1 gag (fragment): gag protein from human immunodeficiency virus 1; gag
   1686..1919    +  misc_feature   RRE: The Rev response element (RRE) of HIV-1 allows for Rev-dependent mRNA export from the nucleus to the cytoplasm.
   2296..2396    +  CDS            Rev (fragment): human immunodeficiency virus 1 (HIV-1) Rev protein; rev; enhances nuclear export of unspliced and incompletely spliced viral mRNAs
   2446..2563    +  misc_feature   cPPT/CTS: central polypurine tract and central termination sequence of HIV-1
   2642..2662    +  protein_bind   attB4: mutant version of attB; core recombination site for the Gateway® BP reaction BP Clonase™
   2708..2899    +  promoter       SV40 promoter (fragment): SV40 enhancer and early promoter
   3106..4053    +  intron         mEF-1α intron: intron upstream of the start codon of mouse EF-1α
   4086..4103    +  protein_bind   attL1 (fragment): mutant version of attL; recombination site for the Gateway® LR reaction LR Clonase™
   4112..5761    +  CDS            luciferase: firefly luciferase synthetic luc2 version of the luciferase gene
   5783..6499    +  CDS            EGFP: EGFP is a basic (constitutively fluorescent) green fluorescent protein published in 1996, derived from Aequorea victoria. It is reported to be a rapidly-maturing weak dimer with moderate acid sensitivity.
   6510..6527    -  protein_bind   attL2 (fragment): mutant version of attL; recombination site for the Gateway® LR reaction LR Clonase™
   6540..6565    -  misc_feature   MCS (fragment): pBluescript multiple cloning site
   6610..6633    +  misc_feature   MCS (fragment): pBluescript multiple cloning site
   6633..7221    +  misc_feature   WPRE: woodchuck hepatitis virus posttranscriptional regulatory element
   7222..7241    +  misc_feature   MCS (fragment): pBluescript multiple cloning site
   7243..7743    +  CDS            nef (fragment): NEF_HV1LA - Experimental evidence at protein level: Swiss-Prot protein existence level 1. Extracellular Nef protein targets CD4(+) T-lymphocytes for apoptosis by interacting with CXCR4 surface receptors. From Human immunodeficiency virus type 1 group M subtype B (isolate Lai) (HIV-1).
   7750..7930    +  LTR            5' LTR (truncated): truncated 5' long terminal repeat (LTR) from HIV-1
   7992..8580    -  rep_origin     ori: high-copy-number ColE1/pMB1/pBR322/pUC origin of replication
   8751..9611    -  CDS            AmpR: β-lactamase; bla; confers resistance to ampicillin, carbenicillin, and related antibiotics
   9612..9716    -  promoter       AmpR promoter: bla
