[The description below was written by a language model from this plasmid's Addgene catalogue record and pLannotate feature annotations shown in this document.]
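Description:
pFUGW-FerH-ffLuc2-eGFP is an HIV-1-based lentiviral transfer vector built on the pFUGW backbone for stable labelling of mammalian cells with a bifunctional bioluminescent and fluorescent reporter. In bacteria it is maintained through a high-copy ColE1/pUC-type origin and selected with ampicillin via the β-lactamase gene. The record lists no mammalian selectable marker, so transduced cells would have to be identified through the reporter itself.

The viral portion begins with a CMV enhancer/promoter fused to a truncated 5' LTR, an arrangement that drives genomic RNA production in packaging cells. This is followed by the Ψ packaging signal with a partial gag sequence, the Rev response element for nuclear export of the unspliced genome, and the cPPT/CTS, which aids nuclear import and transduction efficiency. The payload of about 3.9 kb was assembled by Gateway recombination, and residual attB4, attL1 and attL2 sequences flank its modules. It is driven by the composite FerH promoter, described as an SV40 enhancer joined to a human ferritin minimal promoter. The annotation detects the SV40 element and a mouse EF-1α intron upstream of the coding region, which probably explains the mouse species entry, but it does not separately annotate the ferritin core.

The expressed product is a fusion of the synthetic luc2 firefly luciferase to EGFP. A WPRE downstream enhances transcript stability and expression, and a nef fragment and truncated 3' LTR close the provirus. The associated publication concerns lentiviral dual labelling of melanoma cells, consistent with fluorescence-based identification of labelled cells and bioluminescence imaging in vivo.
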