Addgene plasmid #71393: pFUGW-FerH-ffLuc2-eGFP
Purpose: Lentiviral vector of luciferase-eGFP fusion gene driven by FerH promoter
Depositing lab: Glenn Merlino. Depositing organization: National Cancer Institute (NCI). Publication: Lentivirus-mediated bifunctional cell labeling for in vivo melanoma study. Day CP, Carter J, Bonomi C, Esposito D, Crise B, Ortiz-Conde B, Hollingshead M, Merlino G. Pigment Cell Melanoma Res. 2009 Jun;22(3):283-95. doi: 10.1111/j.1755-148X.2009.00545.x. Epub 2009 Jan 19. PubMed 19175523.
Backbone
  Vector backbone: pFUGW
  Backbone size w/o insert (bp): 5828
  Total vector size (bp): 9741
  Vector type: Mammalian Expression, Lentiviral
  Selectable markers: None
Growth in bacteria
  Bacterial resistance: Ampicillin, 100 μg/mL
  Growth temperature: 30°C
  Growth strain: NEB Stable
  Copy number: High Copy
Gene/Insert
  Gene/Insert name: FerH-ffLuc2-eGFP (alt name: SV40 enhancer-human ferritin minimal promoter- firefly luciferase-eGFP fusion gene)
  Species: M. musculus (mouse); firefly and jellyfish
  Insert size (bp): 3913
  Promoter: FerH
  Cloning method: Gateway Cloning
  Sequencing primers: 5′ ATCCATTCGATTAGTGAACGG; 3′ GCCATACGGGAAGCAATAGC
Resource information
  A portion of this plasmid was derived from a plasmid made by: eGFP gene was synthetically produced. FerH promoter was amplified from a plasmid from Invivogen
Terms and licenses: Academic/Nonprofit Terms; Industry Terms: Not Available to Industry
How to cite: pFUGW-FerH-ffLuc2-eGFP was a gift from Glenn Merlino (Addgene plasmid # 71393 ; http://n2t.net/addgene:71393 ; RRID:Addgene_71393)
