>Addgene plasmid #71393 | pFUGW-FerH-ffLuc2-eGFP | addgene partial sequence | sequence record 132088 | Futet-R 5'-CAAAGGCATTAAAGCAGCGT-3'
AAGGAGCAACATAGTTAAGAATACCAGTCAATCTTTCACAAATTTTGTAATCCAGAGGTTGATTATCGAT
AAGCTTGATATCGAATTGTACCTAGTGGAACCGGAACCCTTAAACATGATCTCGTGAAGCGAGCTTATCG
ATACCGTCGACCTCGAGATTGGATCATCACAACTTTGTACAAGAAAGTTGGTTACTACTTGTACAGCTCG
TCCATGCCGAGAGTGATCCCGGCGGCGGTCACGAACTCCAGCAGGACCATGTGATCGCGCTTCTCGTTGG
GGTCTTTGCTCAGGGCGGACTGGGTGCTCAGGTAGTGGTTGTCGGGCAGCAGCACGGGGCCGTCGCCGAT
GGGGGTGTTCTGCTGGTAGTGGTCGGCGAGCTGCACGCTGCCGTCCTCGATGTTGTGGCGGATCTTGAAG
TTCACCTTGATGCCGTTCTTCTGCTTGTCGGCCATGATATAGACGTTGTGGCTGTTGTAGTTGTACTCCA
GCTTGTGCCCCAGGATGTTGCCGTCCTCCTTGAAGTCGATGCCCTTCAGCTCGATGCGGTTCACCAGGGT
GTCGCCCTCGAACTTCACCTCGGCGCGGGTCTTGTAGTTGCCGTCGTCCTTGAAGAAGATGGTGCGCTCC
TGGACGTAGCCTTCGGGCATGGCGGACTTGAAGAAGTCGTGCTGCTTCATGTGGTCGGGGTAGCGGCTGA
AGCACTGCACGCCGTAGGTCAGGGTGGTCACGAGGGTGGGCCAGGGCACGGGCAGCTTGCCGGTGGTGCA
GATGAACTTCAGGGTCAGCTTGCCGTAGGTGGCATCGCCCTCGCCCTCGCCGGACACGCTGAACTTGTGG
CCGTTTACGTCGCCGTCCAGCTCGACCAGGATGGGCACCACCCCGGTGAACAGCTCCTCGCCCTTGCTCA
CCATGGTGGCGACCGGTGGATCCCGCACGGCGATCTTGCCGCCCTTCTTGGCCTTAATGAGAATCTCGCG
GATCTTGCGGGCGTCCAACTTGCCGGTCAGTCCTTTAGGCACCTCGTCCACGAA
