>Addgene plasmid #71393 | pFUGW-FerH-ffLuc2-eGFP | addgene partial sequence | sequence record 132089 | C-ter-GFP 5'-CTCCTCGCCCTTGCTCAC-3'
CCGCACGGCGATCTTGCCGCCCTTCTTGGCCTTAATGAGAATCTCGCGGATCTTGCGGGCGTCCAACTTG
CCGGTCAGTCCTTTAGGCACCTCGTCCACGAACACAACACCACCGCGCAGCTTCTTGGCGGTTGTAACCT
GGCTGGCCACATAGTCCACGATCTCCTTCTCGGTCATGGTTTTACCGTGTTCCAGCACGACGACTGCGGC
GGGCAGCTCGCCGGCATCGTCGTCGGGCAGGCCGGCGACCCCGGCGTCGAAGATGTTGGGGTGTTGCAGC
AGGATGCTCTCCAGTTCGGCTGGGGCTACCTGGTAGCCCTTGTATTTGATCAGGCTCTTCAGCCGGTCCA
CGATGAAGAAGTGCTCGTCCTCGTCCCAGTAGGCGATGTCGCCGCTGTGCAGCCAGCCGTCCTTGTCGAT
GAGAGCGTTTGTAGCCTCGGGGTTGTTAACGTAGCCGCTCATGATCATGGGGCCACGGACGCACAGCTCG
CCGCGCTGGTTCACACCCAGTGTCTTACCGGTGTCCAAGTCCACCACCTTAGCCTCGAAGAAGGGCACCA
CCTTGCCTACTGCGCCAGGCTTGTCGTCCCCTTCGGGGGTGATCAGAATGGCGCTGGTTGTTTCTGTCAG
GCCGTAGCCCTGGCGGATGCCTGGTAGGTGGAAGCGTTTGGCCACGGCCTCACCTACCTCCTTGCTGAGC
GGCGCCCCGCCGCTGGCGATCTCGTGCAAGTTGCTTAGGTCGTACTTGTCGATGAGAGTGCTCTTAGCGA
AGAAGCTAAATAGTGTGGGCACCAGCAGGGCAGATTGAATCTTATAGTCTTGCAAGCTGCGCAAGAATAG
CTCCTCCTCGAAGCGGTACATGAGCACGACCCGAAAGCCGCAGATCAAGTAGCCCAGCGTGGTGAACATG
CCGAAGCCGTGGTGAAATGGCACCACGCTGAGGATAGCGGTGTCGGGGATGATCTGGTTGCCGAAGATGG
GGTCGCGGGCATGACTGAATCGGA
