>Addgene plasmid #71393 | pFUGW-FerH-ffLuc2-eGFP | addgene partial sequence | sequence record 132139 | Ppyralis-luc-R 5'-CAGCCCATATCGTTTCATAGCTTCT-3'
CGTAGGTAATGTCCACCTCGATATGTGCGTCGGTAAAGGCGATGGTGCCGGGCACCAGGGCGTAGCGCTT
CATGGCTTTGTGCAGCTGCTCGCCGGCGGTCCCGTCTTCGAGTGGGTAGAATGGCGCTGGGCCCTTCTTA
ATGTTTTTGGCATCTTCCATGGTGCCAACTTTTTTGTACAAAGTTGTTGCTTTGAATTAGCGGTGGTTTT
CACAACACCTAAAAAAGGGTTTAAAAGATACCTTTGAACCGCTAAGAAGCCCGAGAATTAGCTCCGCTCA
AAACTCAAGGGGACAAATTCCAAAAATGACTTCCAGCGCCAGGCTGGCCTGACTAGTCTCCACCCACCAA
ATGTGAACAAACTCCAACGCCATTACATCCCCTCCCCCCGCCGCGACTAGCCGTGCTCAAAAGCCCGAGG
TGACTATTGCGGCCGATAGGACCACGGGGTCACAGGAAGCAGCAGCCGGTGAGGGACCAGGCCCTCTTCC
TTTGTGTGGGTGACTCACCCGCCCGCTCCACCGGGCTGCCGCGTCCTCCATTTTGAGCTCCTTGCAACAG
GGCCCGGGAGCGGCCATCTTTCCACGCACGCAACTGGTGCCGGACGGGATGGCCTCACCCTAGTTAGGGA
GGCAGGGCAACGCGGCGCCGCCAAGCCAGATCGTGCCGGGTGCTGGGGCCACATGGCCTCGGCACGCTAA
CCCCAGCCTGGTTGCTTCGGGAAAAACCCCAGGCCTCGCCCCATCCAGGTGGCGTCGGACATGTGCTCCG
AAGGCGGGCGGGCCCCAGCCGCCACTCCTGTCCCTCCATTCCTCCCCAACCATGACCTCTCCGGGCTCCG
GGCGAGCAAGCCCCGCACCCTCCCTTTGTTAGCCCCTATTGCTGAACGGCAATCGAAGGCAGCAGGGCAA
CAACAACAA
