>Addgene plasmid #71393 | pFUGW-FerH-ffLuc2-eGFP | addgene partial sequence | sequence record 132153 | Top_Fop 5'-TCACCATTATCGTTTCAGAC-3'
CCGACAGGCCCGAAGGAATAGAAGAAGAAGGTGGAGAGAGAGACAGAGACAGATCCATTCGATTAGTGAA
CGGATCGGCACTGCGTGCGCCAATTCTGCAGACAAATGGCAGTATTCATCCACAATTTTAAAAGAAAAGG
GGGGATTGGGGGGTACAGTGCAGGGGAAAGAATAGTAGACATAATAGCAACAGACATACAAACTAAAGAA
TTACAAAAACAAATTACAAAAATTCAAAATTTTCGGGTTTATTACAGGGACAGCAGAGATCCAGTTTGGT
TAGTACCGGGCCCGCTCTAGATTGAATTCAAGGGATCATCACAACTTTGTATAGAAAAGTTGGCGGCCTG
AAATAACCTCTGAAAGAGGAACTTGGTTAGGTACCTTCTGAGGCTGAAAGAACCAGCTGTGGAATGTGTG
TCAGTTAGGGTGTGGAAAGTCCCCAGGCTCCCCAGCAGGCAGAAGTATGCAAAGCATGCATCTCAATTAG
TCAGCAACCAGGTGTGGAAAGTCCCCAGGCTCCCCAGCAGGCAGAAGTATGCAAAGCATGCATCTCAATT
AGTCAGCAACCATAGTCCCACTAGTTCCGCCAGAGCGCGCGAGGGCCTCCAGCGGCCGCCCCTCCCCCAC
AGCAGGGGCGGGGTCCCGCGCCCACCGGAAGGAGCGGGCTCGGGGCGGGCGGCGCTGATTGGCCGGGGCG
GGCCTGACGCCGACGCGGCTATAAGAGACCACAAGCGACCCGCAGGGCCAGACGTTCTTCGCCGAAGCTT
GCCGTCAGAACGCAGGTGAGGGGCGGGTGTGGCTTCCGCGGGCCGCCGAGCTGGAGGTCCTGCTCCGAGC
GGGCCGGGCCCCGCTGTCGTCGGCGGGGATTAGCTGCGAGCATTCCCGCTTCGAGTTGCGGGCGGCGCGG
GAGGCAGAGTGCGAGGCCTAGCGGCAACCCCGTAGCCTCGCCTCGTGTCCGGCTTGAGGCCTAGCGTGGT
GTCCGCGCCGCCGCCGCGTGCTACTCCGGCCGCACTCTGGTCTTTT
